>Addgene plasmid #116545 | pHAGE-PIK3CA-V105_R108delVGNR | addgene full sequence | sequence record 254085 | Addgene NGS Result
TGGAAGGGCTAATTCACTCCCAAAGAAGACAAGATATCCTTGATCTGTGGATCTACCACACACAAGGCTA
CTTCCCTGATTAGCAGAACTACACACCAGGGCCAGGGGTCAGATATCCACTGACCTTTGGATGGTGCTAC
AAGCTAGTACCAGTTGAGCCAGATAAGGTAGAAGAGGCCAATAAAGGAGAGAACACCAGCTTGTTACACC
CTGTGAGCCTGCATGGGATGGATGACCCGGAGAGAGAAGTGTTAGAGTGGAGGTTTGACAGCCGCCTAGC
ATTTCATCACGTGGCCCGAGAGCTGCATCCGGAGTACTTCAAGAACTGCTGATATCGAGCTTGCTACAAG
GGACTTTCCGCTGGGGACTTTCCAGGGAGGCGTGGCCTGGGCGGGACTGGGGAGTGGCGAGCCCTCAGAT
CCTGCATATAAGCAGCTGCTTTTTGCCTGTACTGGGTCTCTCTGGTTAGACCAGATCTGAGCCTGGGAGC
TCTCTGGCTAACTAGGGAACCCACTGCTTAAGCCTCAATAAAGCTTGCCTTGAGTGCTTCAAGTAGTGTG
TGCCCGTCTGTTGTGTGACTCTGGTAACTAGAGATCCCTCAGACCCTTTTAGTCAGTGTGGAAAATCTCT
AGCAGTGGCGCCCGAACAGGGACTTGAAAGCGAAAGGGAAACCAGAGGAGCTCTCTCGACGCAGGACTCG
GCTTGCTGAAGCGCGCACGGCAAGAGGCGAGGGGCGGCGACTGGTGAGTACGCCAAAAATTTTGACTAGC
GGAGGCTAGAAGGAGAGAGATGGGTGCGAGAGCGTCAGTATTAAGCGGGGGAGAATTAGATCGCGATGGG
AAAAAATTCGGTTAAGGCCAGGGGGAAAGAAAAAATATAAATTAAAACATATAGTATGGGCAAGCAGGGA
GCTAGAACGATTCGCAGTTAATCCTGGCCTGTTAGAAACATCAGAAGGCTGTAGACAAATACTGGGACAG
CTACAACCATCCCTTCAGACAGGATCAGAAGAACTTAGATCATTATATAATACAGTAGCAACCCTCTATT
GTGTGCATCAAAGGATAGAGATAAAAGACACCAAGGAAGCTTTAGACAAGATAGAGGAAGAGCAAAACAA
AAGTAAGACCACCGCACAGCAAGCGGCCGGCCGCTGATCTTCAGACCTGGAGGAGGAGATATGAGGGACA
ATTGGAGAAGTGAATTATATAAATATAAAGTAGTAAAAATTGAACCATTAGGAGTAGCACCCACCAAGGC
AAAGAGAAGAGTGGTGCAGAGAGAAAAAAGAGCAGTGGGAATAGGAGCTTTGTTCCTTGGGTTCTTGGGA
GCAGCAGGAAGCACTATGGGCGCAGCGTCAATGACGCTGACGGTACAGGCCAGACAATTATTGTCTGGTA
TAGTGCAGCAGCAGAACAATTTGCTGAGGGCTATTGAGGCGCAACAGCATCTGTTGCAACTCACAGTCTG
GGGCATCAAGCAGCTCCAGGCAAGAATCCTGGCTGTGGAAAGATACCTAAAGGATCAACAGCTCCTGGGG
ATTTGGGGTTGCTCTGGAAAACTCATTTGCACCACTGCTGTGCCTTGGAATGCTAGTTGGAGTAATAAAT
CTCTGGAACAGATTTGGAATCACACGACCTGGATGGAGTGGGACAGAGAAATTAACAATTACACAAGCTT
AATACACTCCTTAATTGAAGAATCGCAAAACCAGCAAGAAAAGAATGAACAAGAATTATTGGAATTAGAT
AAATGGGCAAGTTTGTGGAATTGGTTTAACATAACAAATTGGCTGTGGTATATAAAATTATTCATAATGA
TAGTAGGAGGCTTGGTAGGTTTAAGAATAGTTTTTGCTGTACTTTCTATAGTGAATAGAGTTAGGCAGGG
ATATTCACCATTATCGTTTCAGACCCACCTCCCAACCCCGAGGGGACCCGACAGGCCCGAAGGAATAGAA
GAAGAAGGTGGAGAGAGAGACAGAGACAGATCCATTCGATTAGTGAACGGATCTCGACGGTATCGCCGAA
TTCACAAATGGCAGTATTCATCCACAATTTTAAAAGAAAAGGGGGGATTGGGGGGTACAGTGCAGGGGAA
AGAATAGTAGACATAATAGCAACAGACATACAAACTAAAGAATTACAAAAACAAATTACAAAAATTCAAA
ATTTTCGGGTTTATTACAGGGACAGCAGAGATCCAGTTTGGACTAGTCGTGAGGCTCCGGTGCCCGTCAG
TGGGCAGAGCGCACATCGCCCACAGTCCCCGAGAAGTTGGGGGGAGGGGTCGGCAATTGAACCGGTGCCT
AGAGAAGGTGGCGCGGGGTAAACTGGGAAAGTGATGTCGTGTACTGGCTCCGCCTTTTTCCCGAGGGTGG
GGGAGAACCGTATATAAGTGCAGTAGTCGCCGTGAACGTTCTTTTTCGCAACGGGTTTGCCGCCAGAACA
CAGGTAAGTGCCGTGTGTGGTTCCCGCGGGCCTGGCCTCTTTACGGGTTATGGCCCTTGCGTGCCTTGAA
TTACTTCCACCTGGCTGCAGTACGTGATTCTTGATCCCGAGCTTCGGGTTGGAAGTGGGTGGGAGAGTTC
GAGGCCTTGCGCTTAAGGAGCCCCTTCGCCTCGTGCTTGAGTTGAGGCCTGGCCTGGGCGCTGGGGCCGC
CGCGTGCGAATCTGGTGGCACCTTCGCGCCTGTCTCGCTGCTTTCGATAAGTCTCTAGCCATTTAAAATT
TTTGATGACCTGCTGCGACGCTTTTTTTCTGGCAAGATAGTCTTGTAAATGCGGGCCAAGATCTGCACAC
TGGTATTTCGGTTTTTGGGGCCGCGGGCGGCGACGGGGCCCGTGCGTCCCAGCGCACATGTTCGGCGAGG
CGGGGCCTGCGAGCGCGGCCACCGAGAATCGGACGGGGGTAGTCTCAAGCTGGCCGGCCTGCTCTGGTGC
CTGGCCTCGCGCCGCCGTGTATCGCCCCGCCCTGGGCGGCAAGGCTGGCCCGGTCGGCACCAGTTGCGTG
AGCGGAAAGATGGCCGCTTCCCGGCCCTGCTGCAGGGAGCTCAAAATGGAGGACGCGGCGCTCGGGAGAG
CGGGCGGGTGAGTCACCCACACAAAGGAAAAGGGCCTTTCCGTCCTCAGCCGTCGCTTCATGTGACTCCA
CGGAGTACCGGGCGCCGTCCAGGCACCTCGATTAGTTCTCGAGCTTTTGGAGTACGTCGTCTTTAGGTTG
GGGGGAGGGGTTTTATGCGATGGAGTTTCCCCACACTGAGTGGGTGGAGACTGAAGTTAGGCCAGCTTGG
CACTTGATGTAATTCTCCTTGGAATTTGCCCTTTTTGAGTTTGGATCTTGGTTCATTCTCAAGCCTCAGA
CAGTGGTTCAAAGTTTTTTTCTTCCATTTCAGGTGTCGTGAAGCGGCCCTGCAGATATCAACAAGTTTGT
ACAAAAAAGCAGGCACCATGCCTCCAAGACCATCATCAGGTGAACTGTGGGGCATCCACTTGATGCCCCC
AAGAATCCTAGTAGAATGTTTACTACCAAATGGAATGATAGTGACTTTAGAATGCCTCCGTGAGGCTACA
TTAATAACCATAAAGCATGAACTATTTAAAGAAGCAAGAAAATACCCCCTCCATCAACTTCTTCAAGATG
AATCTTCTTACATTTTCGTAAGTGTTACTCAAGAAGCAGAAAGGGAAGAATTTTTTGATGAAACAAGACG
ACTTTGTGACCTTCGGCTTTTTCAACCCTTTTTAAAAGTAATTGAACCAGAAGAAAAGATCCTCAATCGA
GAAATTGGTTTTGCTATCGGCATGCCAGTGTGTGAATTTGATATGGTTAAAGATCCAGAAGTACAGGACT
TCCGAAGAAATATTCTGAACGTTTGTAAAGAAGCTGTGGATCTTAGGGACCTCAATTCACCTCATAGTAG
AGCAATGTATGTCTATCCTCCAAATGTAGAATCTTCACCAGAATTGCCAAAGCACATATATAATAAATTA
GATAAAGGGCAAATAATAGTGGTGATCTGGGTAATAGTTTCTCCAAATAATGACAAGCAGAAGTATACTC
TGAAAATCAACCATGACTGTGTACCAGAACAAGTAATTGCTGAAGCAATCAGGAAAAAAACTCGAAGTAT
GTTGCTATCCTCTGAACAACTAAAACTCTGTGTTTTAGAATATCAGGGCAAGTATATTTTAAAAGTGTGT
GGATGTGATGAATACTTCCTAGAAAAATATCCTCTGAGTCAGTATAAGTATATAAGAAGCTGTATAATGC
TTGGGAGGATGCCCAATTTGATGTTGATGGCTAAAGAAAGCCTTTATTCTCAACTGCCAATGGACTGTTT
TACAATGCCATCTTATTCCAGACGCATTTCCACAGCTACACCATATATGAATGGAGAAACATCTACAAAA
TCCCTTTGGGTTATAAATAGTGCACTCAGAATAAAAATTCTTTGTGCAACCTACGTGAATGTAAATATTC
GAGACATTGATAAGATCTATGTTCGAACAGGTATCTACCATGGAGGAGAACCCTTATGTGACAATGTGAA
CACTCAAAGAGTACCTTGTTCCAATCCCAGGTGGAATGAATGGCTGAATTATGATATATACATTCCTGAT
CTTCCTCGTGCTGCTCGACTTTGCCTTTCCATTTGCTCTGTTAAAGGCCGAAAGGGTGCTAAAGAGGAAC
ACTGTCCATTGGCATGGGGAAATATAAACTTGTTTGATTACACAGACACTCTAGTATCTGGAAAAATGGC
TTTGAATCTTTGGCCAGTACCTCATGGATTAGAAGATTTGCTGAACCCTATTGGTGTTACTGGATCAAAT
CCAAATAAAGAAACTCCATGCTTAGAGTTGGAGTTTGACTGGTTCAGCAGTGTGGTAAAGTTCCCAGATA
TGTCAGTGATTGAAGAGCATGCCAATTGGTCTGTATCCCGAGAAGCAGGATTTAGCTATTCCCACGCAGG
ACTGAGTAACAGACTAGCTAGAGACAATGAATTAAGGGAAAATGACAAAGAACAGCTCAAAGCAATTTCT
ACACGAGATCCTCTCTCTGAAATCACTGAGCAGGAGAAAGATTTTCTATGGAGTCACAGACACTATTGTG
TAACTATCCCCGAAATTCTACCCAAATTGCTTCTGTCTGTTAAATGGAATTCTAGAGATGAAGTAGCCCA
GATGTATTGCTTGGTAAAAGATTGGCCTCCAATCAAACCTGAACAGGCTATGGAACTTCTGGACTGTAAT
TACCCAGATCCTATGGTTCGAGGTTTTGCTGTTCGGTGCTTGGAAAAATATTTAACAGATGACAAACTTT
CTCAGTATTTAATTCAGCTAGTACAGGTCCTAAAATATGAACAATATTTGGATAACTTGCTTGTGAGATT
TTTACTGAAGAAAGCATTGACTAATCAAAGGATTGGGCACTTTTTCTTTTGGCATTTAAAATCTGAGATG
CACAATAAAACAGTTAGCCAGAGGTTTGGCCTGCTTTTGGAGTCCTATTGTCGTGCATGTGGGATGTATT
TGAAGCACCTGAATAGGCAAGTCGAGGCAATGGAAAAGCTCATTAACTTAACTGACATTCTCAAACAGGA
GAAGAAGGATGAAACACAAAAGGTACAGATGAAGTTTTTAGTTGAGCAAATGAGGCGACCAGATTTCATG
GATGCTCTACAGGGCTTTCTGTCTCCTCTAAACCCTGCTCATCAACTAGGAAACCTCAGGCTTGAAGAGT
GTCGAATTATGTCCTCTGCAAAAAGGCCACTGTGGTTGAATTGGGAGAACCCAGACATCATGTCAGAGTT
ACTGTTTCAGAACAATGAGATCATCTTTAAAAATGGGGATGATTTACGGCAAGATATGCTAACACTTCAA
ATTATTCGTATTATGGAAAATATCTGGCAAAATCAAGGTCTTGATCTTCGAATGTTACCTTATGGTTGTC
TGTCAATCGGTGACTGTGTGGGACTTATTGAGGTGGTGCGAAATTCTCACACTATTATGCAAATTCAGTG
CAAAGGCGGCTTGAAAGGTGCACTGCAGTTCAACAGCCACACACTACATCAGTGGCTCAAAGACAAGAAC
AAAGGAGAAATATATGATGCAGCCATTGACCTGTTTACACGTTCATGTGCTGGATACTGTGTAGCTACCT
TCATTTTGGGAATTGGAGATCGTCACAATAGTAACATCATGGTGAAAGACGATGGACAACTGTTTCATAT
AGATTTTGGACACTTTTTGGATCACAAGAAGAAAAAATTTGGTTATAAACGAGAACGTGTGCCATTTGTT
TTGACACAGGATTTCTTAATAGTGATTAGTAAAGGAGCCCAAGAATGCACAAAGACAAGAGAATTTGAGA
GGTTTCAGGAGATGTGTTACAAGGCTTATCTAGCTATTCGACAGCATGCCAATCTCTTCATAAATCTTTT
CTCAATGATGCTTGGCTCTGGAATGCCAGAACTACAATCTTTTGATGACATTGCATACATTCGAAAGACC
CTAGCCTTAGATAAAACTGAGCAAGAGGCTTTGGAGTATTTCATGAAACAAATGAATGATGCACATCATG
GTGGCTGGACAACAAAAATGGATTGGATCTTCCACACAATTAAACAGCATGCATTGAACTAGAACCCAGC
TTTCTTGTACAAAGTGGTGATATCCAATTAACCCTCACTAAAGGTGATATAGTAGTGAAGAAATAAGTCC
CTATAGTGAGTCGTATTACCACCCAACTTTTCTATACAAAGTGGTTGATATCCAGCACAGTGGCGGCCGC
TCGAGTCTAGAGGGCCCGCGGTTCGAAGGTAAGCCTATCCCTAACCCTCTCCTCGGTCTCGATTCTACGC
GTACCGGTTAGTAATGAGATCCCTCCCCCCCCCNTAACGTTACTGGCCGAAGCCGCTTGGAATAAGGCCG
GTGTGCGTTTGTCTATATGTTATTTTCCACCATATTGCCGTCTTTTGGCAATGTGAGGGCCCGGAAACCT
GGCCCTGTCTTCTTGACGAGCATTCCTAGGGGTCTTTCCCCTCTCGCCAAAGGAATGCAAGGTCTGTTGA
ATGTCGTGAAGGAAGCAGTTCCTCTGGAAGCTTCTTGAAGACAAACAACGTCTGTAGCGACCCTTTGCAG
GCAGCGGAACCCCCCACCTGGCGACAGGTGCCTCTGCGGCCAAAAGCCACGTGTATAAGATACACCTGCA
AAGGCGGCACAACCCCAGTGCCACGTTGTGAGTTGGATAGTTGTGGAAAGAGTCAAATGGCTCTCCTCAA
GCGTATTCAACAAGGGGCTGAAGGATGCCCAGAAGGTACCCCATTGTATGGGATCTGATCTGGGGCCTCG
GTGCACATGCTTTACATGTGTTTAGTCGAGGTTAAAAAAACGTCTAGGCCCCCCGAACCACGGGGACGTG
GTTTTCCTTTGAAAAACACGATGATAATATGGCCACACATATGACCGAGTACAAGCCCACGGTGCGCCTC
GCCACCCGCGACGACGTCCCCAGGGCCGTACGCACCCTCGCCGCCGCGTTCGCCGACTACCCCGCCACGC
GCCACACCGTCGATCCGGACCGCCACATCGAGCGGGTCACCGAGCTGCAAGAACTCTTCCTCACGCGCGT
CGGGCTCGACATCGGCAAGGTGTGGGTCGCGGACGACGGCGCCGCGGTGGCGGTCTGGACCACGCCGGAG
AGCGTCGAAGCGGGGGCGGTGTTCGCCGAGATCGGCCCGCGCATGGCCGAGTTGAGCGGTTCCCGGCTGG
CCGCGCAGCAACAGATGGAAGGCCTCCTGGCGCCGCACCGGCCCAAGGAGCCCGCGTGGTTCCTGGCCAC
CGTCGGCGTCTCGCCCGACCACCAGGGCAAGGGTCTGGGCAGCGCCGTCGTGCTCCCCGGAGTGGAGGCG
GCCGAGCGCGCCGGGGTGCCCGCCTTCCTGGAGACCTCCGCGCCCCGCAACCTCCCCTTCTACGAGCGGC
TCGGCTTCACCGTCACCGCCGACGTCGAGGTGCCCGAAGGACCGCGCACCTGGTGCATGACCCGCAAGCC
CGGTGCCTAAATCGATAGATCCTAATCAACCTCTGGATTACAAAATTTGTGAAAGATTGACTGGTATTCT
TAACTATGTTGCTCCTTTTACGCTATGTGGATACGCTGCTTTAATGCCTTTGTATCATGCTATTGCTTCC
CGTATGGCTTTCATTTTCTCCTCCTTGTATAAATCCTGGTTGCTGTCTCTTTATGAGGAGTTGTGGCCCG
TTGTCAGGCAACGTGGCGTGGTGTGCACTGTGTTTGCTGACGCAACCCCCACTGGTTGGGGCATTGCCAC
CACCTGTCAGCTCCTTTCCGGGACTTTCGCTTTCCCCCTCCCTATTGCCACGGCGGAACTCATCGCCGCC
TGCCTTGCCCGCTGCTGGACAGGGGCTCGGCTGTTGGGCACTGACAATTCCGTGGTGTTGTCGGGGAAAT
CATCGTCCTTTCCTTGGCTGCTCGCCTGTGTTGCCACCTGGATTCTGCGCGGGACGTCCTTCTGCTACGT
CCCTTCGGCCCTCAATCCAGCGGACCTTCCTTCCCGCGGCCTGCTGCCGGCTCTGCGGCCTCTTCCGCGT
CTTCGCCTTCGCCCTCAGACGAGTCGGATCTCCCTTTGGGCCGCCTCCCCGCCTGAGATCCTTTAAGACC
AATGACTTACAAGGCAGCTGTAGATCTTAGCCACTTTTTAAAAGAAAAGGGGGGACTGGAAGGGCTAATT
CACTCCCAACGAAGACAAGATCTGCTTTTTGCTTGTACTGGGTCTCTCTGGTTAGACCAGATCTGAGCCT
GGGAGCTCTCTGGCTAACTAGGGAACCCACTGCTTAAGCCTCAATAAAGCTTGCCTTGAGTGCTTCAAGT
AGTGTGTGCCCGTCTGTTGTGTGACTCTGGTAACTAGAGATCCCTCAGACCCTTTTAGTCAGTGTGGAAA
ATCTCTAGCAGTAGTAGTTCATGTCATCTTATTATTCAGTATTTATAACTTGCAAAGAAATGAATATCAG
AGAGTGAGAGGCCCGGGTTAATTAAGGAAAGGGCTAGATCATTCTTGAAGACGAAAGGGCCTCGTGATAC
GCCTATTTTTATAGGTTAATGTCATGATAATAATGGTTTCTTAGACGTCAGGTGGCACTTTTCGGGGAAA
TGTGCGCGGAACCCCTATTTGTTTATTTTTCTAAATACATTCAAATATGTATCCGCTCATGAGACAATAA
CCCTGATAAATGCTTCAATAATATTGAAAAAGGAAGAGTATGAGTATTCAACATTTCCGTGTCGCCCTTA
TTCCCTTTTTTGCGGCATTTTGCCTTCCTGTTTTTGCTCACCCAGAAACGCTGGTGAAAGTAAAAGATGC
TGAAGATCAGTTGGGTGCACGAGTGGGTTACATCGAACTGGATCTCAACAGCGGTAAGATCCTTGAGAGT
TTTCGCCCCGAAGAACGTTTTCCAATGATGAGCACTTTTAAAGTTCTGCTATGTGGCGCGGTATTATCCC
GTGTTGACGCCGGGCAAGAGCAACTCGGTCGCCGCATACACTATTCTCAGAATGACTTGGTTGAGTACTC
ACCAGTCACAGAAAAGCATCTTACGGATGGCATGACAGTAAGAGAATTATGCAGTGCTGCCATAACCATG
AGTGATAACACTGCGGCCAACTTACTTCTGACAACGATCGGAGGACCGAAGGAGCTAACCGCTTTTTTGC
ACAACATGGGGGATCATGTAACTCGCCTTGATCGTTGGGAACCGGAGCTGAATGAAGCCATACCAAACGA
CGAGCGTGACACCACGATGCCTGTAGCAATGGCAACAACGTTGCGCAAACTATTAACTGGCGAACTACTT
ACTCTAGCTTCCCGGCAACAATTAATAGACTGGATGGAGGCGGATAAAGTTGCAGGACCACTTCTGCGCT
CGGCCCTTCCGGCTGGCTGGTTTATTGCTGATAAATCTGGAGCCGGTGAGCGTGGGTCTCGCGGTATCAT
TGCAGCACTGGGGCCAGATGGTAAGCCCTCCCGTATCGTAGTTATCTACACGACGGGGAGTCAGGCAACT
ATGGATGAACGAAATAGACAGATCGCTGAGATAGGTGCCTCACTGATTAAGCATTGGTAACTGTCAGACC
AAGTTTACTCATATATACTTTAGATTGATTTAAAACTTCATTTTTAATTTAAAAGGATCTAGGTGAAGAT
CCTTTTTGATAATCTCATGACCAAAATCCCTTAACGTGAGTTTTCGTTCCACTGAGCGTCAGACCCCGTA
GAAAAGATCAAAGGATCTTCTTGAGATCCTTTTTTTCTGCGCGTAATCTGCTGCTTGCAAACAAAAAAAC
CACCGCTACCAGCGGTGGTTTGTTTGCCGGATCAAGAGCTACCAACTCTTTTTCCGAAGGTAACTGGCTT
CAGCAGAGCGCAGATACCAAATACTGTTCTTCTAGTGTAGCCGTAGTTAGGCCACCACTTCAAGAACTCT
GTAGCACCGCCTACATACCTCGCTCTGCTAATCCTGTTACCAGTGGCTGCTGCCAGTGGCGATAAGTCGT
GTCTTACCGGGTTGGACTCAAGACGATAGTTACCGGATAAGGCGCAGCGGTCGGGCTGAACGGGGGGTTC
GTGCACACAGCCCAGCTTGGAGCGAACGACCTACACCGAACTGAGATACCTACAGCGTGAGCTATGAGAA
AGCGCCACGCTTCCCGAAGGGAGAAAGGCGGACAGGTATCCGGTAAGCGGCAGGGTCGGAACAGGAGAGC
GCACGAGGGAGCTTCCAGGGGGAAACGCCTGGTATCTTTATAGTCCTGTCGGGTTTCGCCACCTCTGACT
TGAGCGTCGATTTTTGTGATGCTCGTCAGGGGGGCGGAGCCTATGGAAAAACGCCAGCAACGCGGCCTTT
TTACGGTTCCTGGCCTTTTGCTGGCCTTTTGCTCACATGTTCTTTCCTGCGTTATCCCCTGATTCTGTGG
ATAACCGTATTACCGCCTTTGAGTGAGCTGATACCGCTCGCCGCAGCCGAACGACCGAGCGCAGCGAGTC
AGTGAGCGAGGAAGCGGAAGAGCGCCCAATACGCAAACCGCCTCTCCCCGCGCGTTGGCCGATTCATTAA
TGCAGCAAGCTCATGGCTGACTAATTTTTTTTATTTATGCAGAGGCCGAGGCCGCCTCGGCCTCTGAGCT
ATTCCAGAAGTAGTGAGGAGGCTTTTTTGGAGGCCTAGGCTTTTGCAAAAAGCTCCCCGTGGCACGACAG
GTTTCCCGACTGGAAAGCGGGCAGTGAGCGCAACGCAATTAATGTGAGTTAGCTCACTCATTAGGCACCC
CAGGCTTTACACTTTATGCTTCCGGCTCGTATGTTGTGTGGAATTGTGAGCGGATAACAATTTCACACAG
GAAACAGCTATGACATGATTACGAATTTCACAAATAAAGCATTTTTTTCACTGCATTCTAGTTGTGGTTT
GTCCAAACTCATCAATGTATCTTATCATGTCTGGATCAACTGGATAACTCAAGCTAACCAAAATCATCCC
AAACTTCCCACCCCATACCCTATTACCACTGCCAATTACCTGTGGTTTCATTTACTCTAAACCTGTGATT
CCTCTGAATTATTTTCATTTTAAAGAAATTGTATTTGTTAAATATGTACTACAAACTTAGTAGT
Features (pLannotate 1.2.2; 30 found; start..end, strand, type, name):
    377..634     +  LTR            5' LTR (truncated): truncated 5' long terminal repeat (LTR) from HIV-1
    681..806     +  misc_feature   HIV-1 Ψ: packaging signal of human immunodeficiency virus type 1
    790..1128    +  CDS            HIV-1 gag (fragment): gag protein from human immunodeficiency virus 1; gag
   1303..1536    +  misc_feature   RRE: The Rev response element (RRE) of HIV-1 allows for Rev-dependent mRNA export from the nucleus to the cytoplasm.
   1913..2013    +  CDS            Rev (fragment): human immunodeficiency virus 1 (HIV-1) Rev protein; rev; enhances nuclear export of unspliced and incompletely spliced viral mRNAs
   2058..2175    +  misc_feature   cPPT/CTS: central polypurine tract and central termination sequence of HIV-1
   2223..3401    +  promoter       EF-1α promoter: strong constitutive promoter for human elongation factor EF-1α
   3422..3442    +  protein_bind   attB1: mutant version of attB; core recombination site for the Gateway® BP reaction BP Clonase™
   3448..6639    +  CDS            PIK3CA: PK3CA_HUMAN - Experimental evidence at protein level: Swiss-Prot protein existence level 1. Phosphoinositide-3-kinase (PI3K) phosphorylates phosphatidylinositol (PI) and its phosphorylated derivatives at position 3 of the inositol ring to produce 3-phosphoinositides (PubMed:15135396, PubMed:23936502, PubMed:28676499). Uses ATP and PtdIns(4,5)P2 (phosphatidylinositol 4,5-bisphosphate) to generate phosphatidylinositol 3,4,5-trisphosphate (PIP3) (PubMed:15135396, PubMed:28676499). PIP3 plays a key role by recruiting PH domain- containing proteins to the membrane, including AKT1 and PDPK1, activat
   6644..6668    -  protein_bind   attB2: mutant version of attB; recombination site for the Gateway® BP reaction BP Clonase™
   6676..6694    +  promoter       T3 promoter: promoter for bacteriophage T3 RNA polymerase
   6720..6738    -  promoter       T7 promoter: promoter for bacteriophage T7 RNA polymerase
   6744..6762    -  protein_bind   attB4 (fragment): mutant version of attB; core recombination site for the Gateway® BP reaction BP Clonase™
   6818..6859    +  CDS            V5 tag: epitope tag from simian virus 5
   6985..7447    +  misc_feature   IRES: internal ribosome entry site (IRES) of the encephalomyocarditis virus (EMCV)
   7461..8058    +  CDS            PuroR (fragment): puromycin N-acetyltransferase; pac from Streptomyces; confers resistance to puromycin
   8074..8662    +  misc_feature   WPRE: woodchuck hepatitis virus posttranscriptional regulatory element
   8670..8735    +  CDS            nef (fragment): NEF_HV1Z2 - Experimental evidence at protein level: Swiss-Prot protein existence level 1. Extracellular Nef protein targets CD4(+) T-lymphocytes for apoptosis by interacting with CXCR4 surface receptors. From Human immunodeficiency virus type 1 group M subtype D (isolate Z2/CDC-Z34) (HIV-1).
   8737..8970    +  LTR            3' LTR (ΔU3): self-inactivating 3' long terminal repeat (LTR) from HIV-1
   9175..9279    +  promoter       AmpR promoter: bla
   9280..10140   +  CDS            AmpR: β-lactamase; bla; confers resistance to ampicillin, carbenicillin, and related antibiotics
  10311..10899   +  rep_origin     ori: high-copy-number ColE1/pMB1/pBR322/pUC origin of replication
  11082..11136   +  CDS            lacI (fragment): lac repressor; lacI; The lac repressor binds to the lac operator to inhibit transcription in E. coli. This inhibition can be relieved by adding lactose or isopropyl-β-D-thiogalactopyranoside (IPTG).
  11142..11235   +  rep_origin     SV40 ori (fragment): SV40 origin of replication
  11260..11297   +  CDS            lacI (fragment): lac repressor; lacI; The lac repressor binds to the lac operator to inhibit transcription in E. coli. This inhibition can be relieved by adding lactose or isopropyl-β-D-thiogalactopyranoside (IPTG).
  11310..11331   +  protein_bind   CAP binding site: CAP binding activates transcription in the presence of cAMP. E. coli catabolite activator protein
  11346..11376   +  promoter       lac promoter: promoter for the E. coli lac operon
  11380..11402   +  protein_bind   lac operator (fragment): The lac repressor binds to the lac operator to inhibit transcription in E. coli. This inhibition can be relieved by adding lactose or isopropyl-β-D-thiogalactopyranoside (IPTG). lac repressor encoded by lacI
  11434..11517   +  polyA_signal   SV40 poly(A) signal (fragment): SV40 polyadenylation signal
  11684..329     +  CDS            nef (fragment) (across the origin): NEF_HV1BR - Experimental evidence at protein level: Swiss-Prot protein existence level 1. Extracellular Nef protein targets CD4(+) T-lymphocytes for apoptosis by interacting with CXCR4 surface receptors (PubMed:14990729). From Human immunodeficiency virus type 1 group M subtype B (isolate BRU/LAI) (HIV-1).
