[The description below was written by a language model from this plasmid's Addgene catalogue record and pLannotate feature annotations shown in this document.]
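Description:
pHAGE-PIK3CA-V105_R108delVGNR is an HIV-1-based lentiviral expression plasmid built on the pHAGE backbone, carrying a human PIK3CA open reading frame with an in-frame deletion of four residues (Val105 to Arg108, VGNR). PIK3CA encodes p110-alpha, the catalytic subunit of PI3K-alpha that converts PtdIns(4,5)P2 to PIP3 and thereby drives recruitment and activation of AKT signalling. In bacteria the plasmid is maintained through a high-copy ColE1/pUC-type origin and selected with ampicillin via the bla gene. The backbone also retains small fragments of lac regulatory elements, SV40 origin and SV40 poly(A) sequence.

The viral portion runs from a truncated 5' LTR through the Ψ packaging signal, a partial gag sequence, the Rev response element and the cPPT/CTS to a self-inactivating ΔU3 3' LTR. This arrangement allows the transfer RNA to be packaged and integrated when helper functions are provided in trans, while leaving the integrated LTR transcriptionally disabled. Within this frame, the EF-1α promoter drives the PIK3CA mutant, which is flanked by attB1 and attB2 sites left by Gateway recombination. Downstream lie a V5 epitope tag annotation, an EMCV IRES and a puromycin resistance gene, followed by WPRE to enhance transcript expression. The IRES lets the mutant kinase and the puromycin marker be translated from one mRNA, so transduced mammalian cells can be selected with puromycin. The V5 tag sits well beyond attB2, and the record does not establish whether it is fused in frame to the insert. The associated publication title indicates that the construct belongs to a study on systematic functional annotation of somatic cancer mutations, consistent with stable expression of this variant in cells to assess its functional effect.
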