Addgene plasmid #116545: pHAGE-PIK3CA-V105_R108delVGNR
Purpose: Lentiviral expression of PIK3CA V105_R108delVGNR
Depositing lab: Gordon Mills & Kenneth Scott. Depositing organization: Baylor College of Medicine. Publication: Systematic Functional Annotation of Somatic Mutations in Cancer. Ng PK, Li J, Jeong KJ, Shao S, Chen H, Tsang YH, Sengupta S, Wang Z, Bhavana VH, Tran R, Soewito S, Minussi DC, Moreno D, Kong K, Dogruluk T, Lu H, Gao J, Tokheim C, Zhou DC, Johnson AM, Zeng J, Ip CKM, Ju Z, Wester M, Yu S, Li Y, Vellano CP, Schultz N, Karchin R, Ding L, Lu Y, Cheung LWT, Chen K, Shaw KR, Meric-Bernstam F, Scott KL, Yi S, Sahni N, Liang H, Mills GB. Cancer Cell. 2018 Mar 12;33(3):450-462.e10. doi: 10.1016/j.ccell.2018.01.021. PubMed 29533785.
Backbone
  Vector backbone: pHAGE
  Vector type: Lentiviral
Growth in bacteria
  Bacterial resistance: Ampicillin, 100 μg/mL
  Growth temperature: 37°C
  Growth strain: Stbl3
  Copy number: High Copy
Gene/Insert
  Gene/Insert name: PIK3CA
  Species: H. sapiens (human)
  Mutation: V105_R108delVGNR
  Entrez Gene: PIK3CA (a.k.a. CCM4, CLAPO, CLOVE, CWS5, HMH, MCAP, MCM, MCMTC, PI3K, PI3K-alpha, p110-alpha)
  Cloning method: Gateway Cloning
Terms and licenses: Academic/Nonprofit Terms; Industry Terms: Not Available to Industry
How to cite: pHAGE-PIK3CA-V105_R108delVGNR was a gift from Gordon Mills & Kenneth Scott (Addgene plasmid # 116545 ; http://n2t.net/addgene:116545 ; RRID:Addgene_116545)
